Addgene plasmid #146225: pAc5.1B-lambdaN-HA-HsAGO2-F470V_E
Purpose: Insect Expression of HsAGO2-F470V
Depositing lab: Elisa Izaurralde. Depositing organization: Max Planck Institute for Developmental Biology. Publication: GW182 interaction with Argonaute is essential for miRNA-mediated translational repression and mRNA decay. Eulalio A, Huntzinger E, Izaurralde E. Nat Struct Mol Biol. 2008 Apr . 15(4):346-53. 10.1038/nsmb.1405 PubMed 18345015.
Backbone
  Vector backbone: Unknown
  Vector type: Insect Expression
Growth in bacteria
  Bacterial resistance: Ampicillin, 100 μg/mL
  Growth temperature: 37°C
  Growth strain: DH5alpha
  Copy number: Low Copy
Gene/Insert
  Gene/Insert name: HsAGO2-F470V (alt names: EIF2C2; Q10; MGC3183)
  Species: H. sapiens (human)
  Mutation: sequence differs in the first 7 AA from the sequence given by NCBI: NM_012154.2
  Entrez Gene: AGO2 (a.k.a. CASC7, EIF2C2, LESKRES, LINC00980, PPD, Q10)
  Cloning method: Unknown
Terms and licenses: Academic/Nonprofit Terms; Industry Terms: Not Available to Industry
Depositor comments: Plasmids from this collection were made available to the research community and donated after the lab closed. Please note that the sequence provided by the depositing laboratory may be theoretical/predicted or based on Sanger sequencing results. There may be discrepancies between sequencing results obtained by Addgene and the depositor sequence. If an Addgene verified sequence is not available, please contact before placing your order to request that our lab fully sequence the plasmid.
How to cite: pAc5.1B-lambdaN-HA-HsAGO2-F470V_E was a gift from Elisa Izaurralde (Addgene plasmid # 146225 ; http://n2t.net/addgene:146225 ; RRID:Addgene_146225)
