[The description below was written by a language model from this plasmid's Addgene catalogue record and pLannotate feature annotations shown in this document.]
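Description:
pAc5.1B-lambdaN-HA-HsAGO2-F470V_E is an insect-cell expression plasmid of about 8.1 kb. The catalogue lists the backbone as unknown, although the name and the annotated parts point to a pAc5.1-type vector. It is maintained in E. coli through a ColE1/pUC-family origin of replication and selected with ampicillin via the β-lactamase gene and its native bla promoter. The record describes it as low copy, even though the annotation tool labels the origin as a high-copy type. Short fragments of a tetracycline resistance gene and of SV40 large T antigen are also annotated; as fragments they are probably backbone remnants rather than functional elements. No selectable marker for insect cells is annotated.

Expression is driven by the Drosophila melanogaster actin 5C promoter, a strong constitutive promoter commonly used in Drosophila cultured cells, and the transcript is terminated by an SV40 polyadenylation signal. The coding region begins with a short fragment of the bacteriophage lambda N protein, followed by an HA epitope (the annotated segment is the length of a single HA repeat) and then human Argonaute 2 (AGO2/EIF2C2) carrying the F470V substitution. The record notes that the first seven amino acids differ from the NCBI reference sequence. A V5 tag lies downstream of the AGO2 sequence, but the record does not show whether it is translated in frame.

The lambda N peptide binds BoxB RNA hairpins, so such fusions are typically used to tether a protein to a BoxB-containing reporter mRNA. The HA tag allows detection or immunoprecipitation. The associated study concerns the Argonaute–GW182 interaction in miRNA-mediated translational repression and mRNA decay, but the record does not state the specific effect of the F470V mutation.
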