Features (pLannotate 1.2.2; 11 found; start..end, strand, type, name):
     56..2568    +  promoter       Ac5 promoter: Drosophila melanogaster actin 5C promoter
   2588..2653    +  CDS            N (fragment): REGN_LAMBD - Experimental evidence at protein level: Swiss-Prot protein existence level 1. Plays a role as a transcriptional antitermination factor that allows the virus to initiate its lytic phase. Activates expression of the delayed viral early genes by modifying host RNA polymerase (RNAP) into a form that is resistant to termination signals. This antitermination function requires the host NusA protein which serves to stabilize the interaction between antitermination protein N and host RNA polymerase. From Escherichia phage lambda (Bacteriophage lambda).
   2678..2704    +  CDS            3xHA (fragment): three tandem HA epitope tags
   2753..5308    +  CDS            AGO2: AGO2_HUMAN - Also known as EIF2C2. Experimental evidence at protein level: Swiss-Prot protein existence level 1. Required for RNA-mediated gene silencing (RNAi) by the RNA- induced silencing complex (RISC). The 'minimal RISC' appears to include AGO2 bound to a short guide RNA such as a microRNA (miRNA) or short interfering RNA (siRNA). These guide RNAs direct RISC to complementary mRNAs that are targets for RISC-mediated gene silencing. The precise mechanism of gene silencing depends on the degree of complementarity between the miRNA or siRNA and its target. Binding of RISC to a perfectly comp
   5348..5389    +  CDS            V5 tag: epitope tag from simian virus 5
   5489..5623    -  polyA_signal   SV40 poly(A) signal: SV40 polyadenylation signal
   5646..5730    -  CDS            large T antigen (fragment): large T antigen from SV40 (simian virus 40)
   5731..6201    +  CDS            TcR (fragment): tetracycline efflux protein; tet; confers resistance to tetracycline
   6245..6833    -  rep_origin     ori: high-copy-number ColE1/pMB1/pBR322/pUC origin of replication
   7004..7864    -  CDS            AmpR: β-lactamase; bla; confers resistance to ampicillin, carbenicillin, and related antibiotics
   7865..7969    -  promoter       AmpR promoter: bla
>Addgene plasmid #146225 | pAc5.1B-lambdaN-HA-HsAGO2-F470V_E | depositor full sequence | sequence record 288670 | Full Sequence
CTTCAAGGAATTAATTCTATATTCTAAAAACACAAATGATACTTCTAAAAAAAATCATGAATGGCATCAA
CTCTGAATCAAATCTTTGCAGATGCACCTACTTCTCATTTCCACTGTCACATCATTTTTCCAGATCTCGC
TGCCTGTTATGTGGCCCACAAACCAAGACACGTTTTATGGCCATTAAAGCTGGCTGATCGTCGCCAAACA
CCAAATACATATCAATATGTACATTCGAGAAAGAAGCGATCAAAGAAGCGTCTTCGGGCGAGTAGGAGAA
TGCGGAGGAGAAGGAGAACGAGCTGATCTAGTATCTCTCCACAATCCAATGCCAACTGACCAACTGGCCA
TATTCGGAGCAATTTGAAGCCAATTTCCATCGCCTGGCGATCGCTCCATTCTTGGCTATATGTTTTTCAC
CGTTCCCGGGGCCATTTTCAAAGACTCGTCGGTAAGATAAGATTGTGTCACTCGCTGTCTCTCTTCATTT
GTCGAAGAATGCTGAGGAATTTCGCGATGACGTCGGCGAGTATTTTGAAGAATGAGAATAATTTGTATTT
ATACGAAAATCAGTTAGTGGAATTTTCTACAAAAACATGTTATCTATAGATAATTTTGTTGCAAAATATG
TTGACTATGACAAAGATTGTATGTATATACCTTTAATGTATTCTCATTTTCTTATGTATTTATAATGGCA
ATGATGATACTGATGATATTTTAAGATGATGCCAGACCACAGGCTGATTTCTGCGTCTTTTGCCGAACGC
AGTGCATGTGCGGTTGTTGTTTTTTGGAATAGTTTCAATTTTCGGACTGTCCGCTTTGATTTCAGTTTCT
TGGCTTATTCAAAAAGCAAAGTAAAGCCAAAAAAGCGAGATGGCAATACCAAATGCGGCAAAACGGTAGT
GGAAGGAAAGGGGTGCGGGGCAGCGGAAGGAAGGGTGGGGCGGGGCGTGGCGGGGTCTGTGGCTGGGCGC
GACGTCACCGACGTTGGAGCCACTCCTTTGACCATGTGTGCGTGTGTGTATTATTCGTGTCTCGCCACTC
GCCGGTTGTTTTTTTCTTTTTATCTCGCTCTCTCTAGCGCCATCTCGTACGCATGCTCAACGCACCGCAT
GTTGCCGTGTCCTTTATGCGTCATTTTGGCTCGAAATAGGCAATTATTTAAACAAAGATTAGTCAACGAA
AACGCTAAAATAAATAAGTCTACAATATGGTTACTTATTGCCATGTGTGTGCAGCCAACGATAGCAACAA
AAGCAACAACACAGTGGCTTTCCCTCTTTCACTTTTTGTTTGCAAGCGCGTGCGAGCAAGACGGCACGAC
CGGCAAACGCAATTACGCTGACAAAGAGCAGACGAAGTTTTGGCCGAAAAACATCAAGGCGCCTGATACG
AATGCATTTGCAATAACAATTGCGATATTTAATATTGTTTATGAAGCTGTTTGACTTCAAAACACACAAA
AAAAAAAATAAAACAAATTATTTGAAAGAGAATTAGGAATCGGACAGCTTATCGTTACGGGCTAACAGCA
CACCGAGACGAAATAGCTTACCTGACGTCACAGCCTCTGGAAGAACTGCCGCCAAGCAGAGAGAGAGAGA
AAAAGAGGGAGAGCAGCTTAGACCGCATGTGCTTGTGTGTGAGGCGTCTCTCTCTTCGTCTCCTGTTTGC
GCAAACGCATAGACTGCACTGAGAAAATCGATTACCTATTTTTTATGAATGAATATTTGCACTATTACTA
TTCAAAACTATTAAGATAGCAATCACATTCAATAGCCAAATACTATACCACCTGAGCGATGCAACGAAAT
GATCAATTTGAGCAAAAATGCTGCATATTTAGGACGGCATCATTATAGAAATGCTTCTTGCTGTGTACTT
TTCTCTCGTCTGGCAGCTGTTTCGCCGTTATTGTTAAAACCGGCTTAAGTTAGGTGTGTTTTCTACGACT
AGTGATGCCCCTACTAGAAGATGTGTGTTGCACAAATGTCCCTGAATAACCAATTTGAAGTGCAGATAGC
AGTAAACGTAAGCTAATATGAATATTATTTAACTGTAATGTTTTAATATCGCTGGACATTACTAATAAAC
CCACTATAAACACATGTACATATGTATGTTTTGGCATACAATGAGTAGTTGGGGAAAAAATGTGTAAAAG
CACCGTGACCATCACAGCATAAAGATAACCAGCTGAAGTATCGAATATGAGTAACCCCCAAATTGAATCA
CATGCCGCAACTGATAGGACCCATGGAAGTACACTCTTCATGGCGATATACAAGACACACACAAGCACGA
ACACCCAGTTGCGGAGGAAATTCTCCGTAAATGAAAACCCAATCGGCGAACAATTCATACCCATATATGG
TAAAAGTTTTGAACGCGACTTGAGAGCGGAGAGCATTGCGGCTGATAAGGTTTTAGCGCTAAGCGGGCTT
TATAAAACGGGCTGCGGGACCAGTTTTCATATCACTACCGTTTGAGTTCTTGTGCTGTGTGGATACTCCT
CCCGACACAAAGCCGCTCCATCAGCCAGCAGTCGTCTAATCCAGAGACCCCGGATCGGGGTACCAACATG
GACGCACAAACACGACGACGTGAGCGTCGCGCTGAGAAACAAGCTCAATGGAAAGCTGCAAACGGTGGAT
CTCCTCCACATATGGCTTACCCATACGATGTTCCAGATTACGCTCCTCCAAGCTTGAATTCTATGGGAGG
GCACCCATTCCAGTGGTGTAACGCACTTGCACCTCCTGCGCCGCCGCCCCCCATCCAAGGATATGCCTTC
AAGCCTCCACCTAGACCCGACTTTGGGACCTCCGGGAGAACAATCAAATTACAGGCCAATTTCTTCGAAA
TGGACATCCCCAAAATTGACATCTATCATTATGAATTGGATATCAAGCCAGAGAAGTGCCCGAGGAGAGT
TAACAGGGAAATCGTGGAACACATGGTCCAGCACTTTAAAACACAGATCTTTGGGGATCGGAAGCCCGTG
TTTGACGGCAGGAAGAATCTATACACAGCCATGCCCCTTCCGATTGGGAGGGACAAGGTGGAGCTGGAGG
TCACGCTGCCAGGAGAAGGCAAGGATCGCATCTTCAAGGTGTCCATCAAGTGGGTGTCCTGCGTGAGCTT
GCAGGCGTTACACGATGCACTTTCAGGGCGGCTGCCCAGCGTCCCTTTTGAGACGATCCAGGCCCTGGAC
GTGGTCATGAGGCACTTGCCATCCATGAGGTACACCCCCGTGGGCCGCTCCTTCTTCACCGCGTCCGAAG
GCTGCTCTAACCCTCTTGGCGGGGGCCGAGAAGTGTGGTTTGGCTTCCATCAGTCCGTCCGGCCTTCTCT
CTGGAAAATGATGCTGAATATTGATGTGTCAGCAACAGCGTTTTACAAGGCACAGCCAGTAATCGAGTTT
GTTTGTGAAGTTTTGGATTTTAAAAGTATTGAAGAACAACAAAAACCTCTGACAGATTCCCAAAGGGTAA
AGTTTACCAAAGAAATTAAAGGTCTAAAGGTGGAGATAACGCACTGTGGGCAGATGAAGAGGAAGTACCG
TGTCTGCAATGTGACCCGGCGGCCCGCCAGTCACCAAACATTCCCGCTGCAGCAGGAGAGCGGGCAGACG
GTGGAGTGCACGGTGGCCCAGTATTTCAAGGACAGGCACAAGTTGGTTCTGCGCTACCCCCACCTCCCAT
GTTTACAAGTCGGACAGGAGCAGAAACACACCTACCTTCCCCTGGAGGTCTGTAACATTGTGGCAGGACA
AAGATGTATTAAAAAATTAACGGACAATCAGACCTCAACCATGATCAGAGCGACTGCTAGGTCGGCGCCC
GATCGGCAAGAAGAGATTAGCAAATTGATGCGAAGTGCAAGTTTCAACACAGATCCATACGTCCGTGAAT
TTGGAATCATGGTCAAAGATGAGATGACAGACGTGACTGGGCGGGTGCTGCAGCCGCCCTCCATCCTCTA
CGGGGGCAGGAATAAAGCTATTGCGACCCCTGTCCAGGGCGTCTGGGACATGCGGAACAAGCAGTTCCAC
ACGGGCATCGAGATCAAGGTGTGGGCCATTGCGTGCTTCGCCCCCCAGCGCCAGTGCACGGAAGTCCATC
TGAAGTCCGTCACAGAGCAGCTCAGAAAGATCTCGAGAGACGCCGGCATGCCCATCCAGGGCCAGCCGTG
CTTCTGCAAATACGCGCAGGGGGCGGACAGCGTGGAGCCCATGTTCCGGCACCTGAAGAACACGTATGCG
GGCCTGCAGCTGGTGGTGGTCATCCTGCCCGGCAAGACGCCCGTGTACGCCGAGGTCAAGCGCGTGGGAG
ACACGGTGCTGGGGATGGCCACGCAGTGCGTGCAGATGAAGAACGTGCAGAGGACCACGCCACAGACCCT
GTCCAACCTCTGCCTGAAGATCAACGTCAAGCTGGGAGGCGTGAACAACATCCTGCTGCCCCAGGGCAGG
CCGCCGGTGTTCCAGCAGCCCGTCATCTTTCTGGGAGCAGACGTCACTCACCCCCCCGCCGGGGATGGGA
AGAAGCCCTCCATTGCCGCCGTGGTGGGCAGCATGGACGCCCACCCCAATCGCTACTGCGCCACCGTGCG
CGTGCAGCAGCACCGGCAGGAGATCATACAAGACCTGGCCGCCATGGTCCGCGAGCTCCTCATCCAGTTC
TACAAGTCCACGCGCTTCAAGCCCACCCGCATCATCTTCTACCGCGACGGTGTCTCTGAAGGCCAGTTCC
AGCAGGTTCTCCACCACGAGTTGCTGGCCATCCGTGAGGCCTGTATCAAGCTAGAAAAAGACTACCAGCC
CGGGATCACCTTCATCGTGGTGCAGAAGAGGCACCACACCCGGCTCTTCTGCACTGACAAGAACGAGCGG
GTTGGGAAAAGTGGAAACATTCCAGCAGGCACGACTGTGGACACGAAAATCACCCACCCCACCGAGTTCG
ACTTCTACCTGTGTAGTCACGCTGGCATCCAGGGGACAAGCAGGCCTTCGCACTATCACGTCCTCTGGGA
CGACAATCGTTTCTCCTCTGATGAGCTGCAGATCCTAACCTACCAGCTGTGTCACACCTACGTGCGCTGC
ACACGCTCCGTGTCCATCCCAGCGCCAGCATACTACGCTCACCTGGTGGCCTTCCGGGCCAGGTACCACC
TGGTGGATAAGGAACATGACAGTGCTGAAGGAAGCCATACCTCTGGGCAGAGTAACGGGCGAGACCACCA
AGCACTGGCCAAGGCGGTCCAGGTTCACCAAGACACTCTGCGCACCATGTACTTTGCTTGAGGCGGCCGC
TCGAGTCTAGAGGGCCCGCGGTTCGAAGGTAAGCCTATCCCTAACCCTCTCCTCGGTCTCGATTCTACGC
GTACCGGTCATCATCACCATCACCATTGAGTTTAAACCCGCTGATCAGCCTCGACTGTGCCTTCTAAGGC
CTGAGCTCGCTGATCAGCCTCGATCGAGGATCCAGACATGATAAGATACATTGATGAGTTTGGACAAACC
ACAACTAGAATGCAGTGAAAAAAATGCTTTATTTGTGAAATTTGTGATGCTATTGCTTTATTTGTAACCA
TTATAAGCTGCAATAAACAAGTTAACAACAACAATTGCATTCATTTTATGTTTCAGGTTCAGGGGGAGGT
GTGGGAGGTTTTTTAAAGCAAGTAAAACCTCTACAAATGTGGTATGGCTGATTATGATCAGTCGACCGAT
GCCCTTGAGAGCCTTCAACCCAGTCAGCTCCTTCCGGTGGGCGCGGGGCATGACTATCGTCGCCGCACTT
ATGACTGTCTTCTTTATCATGCAACTCGTAGGACAGGTGCCGGCAGCGCTCTGGGTCATTTTCGGCGAGG
ACCGCTTTCGCTGGAGCGCGACGATGATCGGCCTGTCGCTTGCGGTATTCGGAATCTTGCACGCCCTCGC
TCAAGCCTTCGTCACTGGTCCCGCCACCAAACGTTTCGGCGAGAAGCAGGCCATTATCGCCGGCATGGCG
GCCGACGCGCTGGGCTACGTCTTGCTGGCGTTCGCGACGCGAGGCTGGATGGCCTTCCCCATTATGATTC
TTCTCGCTTCCGGCGGCATCGGGATGCCCGCGTTGCAGGCCATGCTGTCCAGGCAGGTAGATGACGACCA
TCAGGGACAGCTTCAAGGATCGCTCGCGGCTCTTACCAGCCAGCAAAAGGCCAGGAACCGTAAAAAGGCC
GCGTTGCTGGCGTTTTTCCATAGGCTCCGCCCCCCTGACGAGCATCACAAAAATCGACGCTCAAGTCAGA
GGTGGCGAAACCCGACAGGACTATAAAGATACCAGGCGTTTCCCCCTGGAAGCTCCCTCGTGCGCTCTCC
TGTTCCGACCCTGCCGCTTACCGGATACCTGTCCGCCTTTCTCCCTTCGGGAAGCGTGGCGCTTTCTCAA
TGCTCACGCTGTAGGTATCTCAGTTCGGTGTAGGTCGTTCGCTCCAAGCTGGGCTGTGTGCACGAACCCC
CCGTTCAGCCCGACCGCTGCGCCTTATCCGGTAACTATCGTCTTGAGTCCAACCCGGTAAGACACGACTT
ATCGCCACTGGCAGCAGCCACTGGTAACAGGATTAGCAGAGCGAGGTATGTAGGCGGTGCTACAGAGTTC
TTGAAGTGGTGGCCTAACTACGGCTACACTAGAAGGACAGTATTTGGTATCTGCGCTCTGCTGAAGCCAG
TTACCTTCGGAAAAAGAGTTGGTAGCTCTTGATCCGGCAAACAAACCACCGCTGGTAGCGGTGGTTTTTT
TGTTTGCAAGCAGCAGATTACGCGCAGAAAAAAAGGATCTCAAGAAGATCCTTTGATCTTTTCTACGGGG
TCTGACGCTCAGTGGAACGAAAACTCACGTTAAGGGATTTTGGTCATGAGATTATCAAAAAGGATCTTCA
CCTAGATCCTTTTAAATTAAAAATGAAGTTTTAAATCAATCTAAAGTATATATGAGTAAACTTGGTCTGA
CAGTTACCAATGCTTAATCAGTGAGGCACCTATCTCAGCGATCTGTCTATTTCGTTCATCCATAGTTGCC
TGACTCCCCGTCGTGTAGATAACTACGATACGGGAGGGCTTACCATCTGGCCCCAGTGCTGCAATGATAC
CGCGAGACCCACGCTCACCGGCTCCAGATTTATCAGCAATAAACCAGCCAGCCGGAAGGGCCGAGCGCAG
AAGTGGTCCTGCAACTTTATCCGCCTCCATCCAGTCTATTAATTGTTGCCGGGAAGCTAGAGTAAGTAGT
TCGCCAGTTAATAGTTTGCGCAACGTTGTTGCCATTGCTGCAGGCATCGTGGTGTCACGCTCGTCGTTTG
GTATGGCTTCATTCAGCTCCGGTTCCCAACGATCAAGGCGAGTTACATGATCCCCCATGTTGTGCAAAAA
AGCGGTTAGCTCCTTCGGTCCTCCGATCGTTGTCAGAAGTAAGTTGGCCGCAGTGTTATCACTCATGGTT
ATGGCAGCACTGCATAATTCTCTTACTGTCATGCCATCCGTAAGATGCTTTTCTGTGACTGGTGAGTACT
CAACCAAGTCATTCTGAGAATAGTGTATGCGGCGACCGAGTTGCTCTTGCCCGGCGTCAACACGGGATAA
TACCGCGCCACATAGCAGAACTTTAAAAGTGCTCATCATTGGAAAACGTTCTTCGGGGCGAAAACTCTCA
AGGATCTTACCGCTGTTGAGATCCAGTTCGATGTAACCCACTCGTGCACCCAACTGATCTTCAGCATCTT
TTACTTTCACCAGCGTTTCTGGGTGAGCAAAAACAGGAAGGCAAAATGCCGCAAAAAAGGGAATAAGGGC
GACACGGAAATGTTGAATACTCATACTCTTCCTTTTTCAATATTATTGAAGCATTTATCAGGGTTATTGT
CTCATGAGCGGATACATATTTGAATGTATTTAGAAAAATAAACAAATAGGGGTTCCGCGCACATTTCCCC
GAAAAGTGCCACCTGACGTCTAAGAAACCATTATTATCATGACATTAACCTATAAAAATAGGCGTATCAC
GAGGCCCTTTCGT
